Addgene plasmid #96985: pMDC84-ScSEIPIN-Ndelta
Purpose: Express yeast SEIPIN gene in plants.
Depositing lab: Kent Chapman. Depositing organization: University of North Texas. Publication: Arabidopsis SEIPIN Proteins Modulate Triacylglycerol Accumulation and Influence Lipid Droplet Proliferation. Cai Y, Goodman JM, Pyc M, Mullen RT, Dyer JM, Chapman KD. Plant Cell. 2015 Sep;27(9):2616-36. doi: 10.1105/tpc.15.00588. Epub 2015 Sep 11. PubMed 26362606.
Backbone
  Vector backbone: pMDC84
  Backbone size w/o insert (bp): 12460
  Vector type: Plant Expression
  Selectable markers: Hygromycin
Growth in bacteria
  Bacterial resistance: Kanamycin, 50 μg/mL
  Growth temperature: 37°C
  Growth strain: DH5alpha
  Copy number: High Copy
Gene/Insert
  Gene/Insert name: ScSEIPIN
  Species: S. cerevisiae (budding yeast)
  Insert size (bp): 816
  Mutation: N-terminal 39 nucleotides were deleted from yeast SEIPIN
  Entrez Gene: SEI1 (a.k.a. YLR404W, FLD1)
  Promoter: 35S
  Tag / fusion protein: 6xHis (C terminal on insert); GFP (C terminal on insert)
  Cloning method: Restriction Enzyme; 5′ cloning site PacI (not destroyed); 3′ cloning site AscI (not destroyed)
Terms and licenses: Academic/Nonprofit Terms; Industry Terms: Not Available to Industry
Depositor comments: The sequences and maps of pMDC vectors can be obtained from the following website. http://www.botinst.uzh.ch/en/research/development/grossnik/vectors/MarkdGatewayVectors.html
How to cite: pMDC84-ScSEIPIN-Ndelta was a gift from Kent Chapman (Addgene plasmid # 96985 ; http://n2t.net/addgene:96985 ; RRID:Addgene_96985)
