[The description below was written by a language model from this plasmid's Addgene catalogue record and pLannotate feature annotations shown in this document.]
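Description:
pMDC84-ScSEIPIN-Ndelta is a plant binary expression vector built on the pMDC84 backbone for expressing an N-terminally truncated yeast SEIPIN in plant cells. The right and left T-DNA border repeats (nopaline C58 type) indicate delivery by Agrobacterium-mediated transformation. The backbone has a dual replication system. A high-copy ColE1/pBR322-type origin with the bom mobilisation region supports propagation in E. coli. The pVS1 oriV, RepA and StaA functions provide replication and stable maintenance in Agrobacterium. Bacterial selection is by kanamycin (aphA-3). Within the T-DNA, a hygromycin phosphotransferase gene driven by an enhanced CaMV 35S promoter and ended by the CaMV poly(A) signal allows selection of transformed plant tissue.

The payload is the Saccharomyces cerevisiae SEI1 (FLD1/YLR404W) coding sequence lacking its first 39 nucleotides, cloned between PacI and AscI sites. It sits downstream of an enhanced (duplicated-enhancer) CaMV 35S promoter for strong constitutive expression. It is followed by a fluorescent protein coding sequence and a histidine tag, and the unit ends at the NOS terminator. The catalogue describes these tags as C-terminal GFP and 6xHis. The automated annotation labels the fluorescent protein as an Aequorea-derived variant and the 18-nt tag as a partial 9xHis, which is consistent with a GFP-6xHis fusion. Residual lac promoter/operator and lacZα fragments are leftovers of the parental cloning vector.

The assembled sequence is 11,560 nt, shorter than the listed empty backbone size, presumably because the insert replaced the backbone's original cassette. According to the record, the construct is used to express yeast SEIPIN in plants. The associated study concerned SEIPIN proteins in triacylglycerol accumulation and lipid droplet proliferation, where the fluorescent fusion would allow the truncated protein to be localised.
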