Features (pLannotate 1.2.2; 25 found; start..end, strand, type, name):
     21..41      -  misc_feature   MCS (fragment): pUC18/19 multiple cloning site
    116..787     +  promoter       CaMV 35S promoter (enhanced): cauliflower mosaic virus 35S promoter with a duplicated enhancer region
    816..1628    +  CDS            SEI1: SEI1_YEAST - Also known as FLD1 From Saccharomyces cerevisiae (strain ATCC 204508 / S288c) (Baker's yeast).
   1636..1657    +  misc_feature   MCS (fragment): pBluescript multiple cloning site
   1668..2381    +  CDS            P11: P11 is a basic (constitutively fluorescent) cyan fluorescent protein published in 1994, derived from Aequorea victoria.
   2382..2399    +  CDS            9xHis (fragment): 9xHis affinity tag
   2419..2671    +  terminator     NOS terminator: nopaline synthase terminator and poly(A) signal
   2710..2732    -  protein_bind   lac operator (fragment): The lac repressor binds to the lac operator to inhibit transcription in E. coli. This inhibition can be relieved by adding lactose or isopropyl-β-D-thiogalactopyranoside (IPTG). lac repressor encoded by lacI
   2736..2766    -  promoter       lac promoter: promoter for the E. coli lac operon
   2781..2802    -  protein_bind   CAP binding site: CAP binding activates transcription in the presence of cAMP. E. coli catabolite activator protein
   2815..2903    -  CDS            lacI (fragment): lac repressor; lacI; The lac repressor binds to the lac operator to inhibit transcription in E. coli. This inhibition can be relieved by adding lactose or isopropyl-β-D-thiogalactopyranoside (IPTG).
   2993..3669    +  promoter       CaMV 35S promoter (enhanced): cauliflower mosaic virus 35S promoter with a duplicated enhancer region
   3736..4761    +  CDS            HygR: hygromycin B phosphotransferase confers resistance to hygromycin
   4802..4976    +  polyA_signal   CaMV poly(A) signal: cauliflower mosaic virus polyadenylation signal
   5054..5078    -  misc_feature   LB T-DNA repeat: left border repeat from nopaline C58 T-DNA
   5503..6276    +  CDS            KanR: aminoglycoside phosphotransferase; aphA-3; confers resistance to kanamycin
   6384..6972    +  rep_origin     ori: high-copy-number ColE1/pMB1/pBR322/pUC origin of replication
   7158..7298    -  misc_feature   bom: basis of mobility region from pBR322
   7400..7439    -  CDS            rop (fragment): Rop protein, which maintains plasmids at low copy number; rop
   7642..7836    -  rep_origin     pVS1 oriV: origin of replication for the Pseudomonas plasmid pVS1 (Heeb et al., 2000)
   7902..8975    -  CDS            pVS1 RepA: replication protein from the Pseudomonas plasmid pVS1 (Heeb et al., 2000)
   9404..10033   -  CDS            pVS1 StaA: stability protein from the Pseudomonas plasmid pVS1 (Heeb et al., 2000)
  10593..10994   -  CDS            Y4CG_SINFN (fragment): Protein inferred from homology: Swiss-Prot protein existence level 3. From Sinorhizobium fredii (strain NBRC 101917 / NGR234).
  11334..11358   -  misc_feature   RB T-DNA repeat: right border repeat from nopaline C58 T-DNA
  11424..18      -  CDS            lacZα (fragment) (across the origin): LacZα fragment of β-galactosidase; lacZ fragment
>Addgene plasmid #96985 | pMDC84-ScSEIPIN-Ndelta | addgene full sequence | sequence record 190294 | Addgene Assembled NGS Result
GTAAAACGACGGCCAGTGCCAAGCTTGCATGCCTGCAGGTCAACATGGTGGAGCACGACACACTTGTCTA
CTCCAAAAATATCAAAGATACAGTCTCAGAAGACCAAAGGGCAATTGAGACTTTTCAACAAAGGGTAATA
TCCGGAAACCTCCTCGGATTCCATTGCCCAGCTATCTGTCACTTTATTGTGAAGATAGTGGAAAAGGAAG
GTGGCTCCTACAAATGCCATCATTGCGATAAAGGAAAGGCCATCGTTGAAGATGCCTCTGCCGACAGTGG
TCCCAAAGATGGACCCCCACCCACGAGGAGCATCGTGGAAAAAGAAGACGTTCCAACCACGTCTTCAAAG
CAAGTGGATTGATGTGATAACATGGTGGAGCACGACACACTTGTCTACTCCAAAAATATCAAAGATACAG
TCTCAGAAGACCAAAGGGCAATTGAGACTTTTCAACAAAGGGTAATATCCGGAAACCTCCTCGGATTCCA
TTGCCCAGCTATCTGTCACTTTATTGTGAAGATAGTGGAAAAGGAAGGTGGCTCCTACAAATGCCATCAT
TGCGATAAAGGAAAGGCCATCGTTGAAGATGCCTCTGCCGACAGTGGTCCCAAAGATGGACCCCCACCCA
CGAGGAGCATCGTGGAAAAAGAAGACGTTCCAACCACGTCTTCAAAGCAAGTGGATTGATGTGATATCTC
CACTGACGTAAGGGATGACGCACAATCCCACTATCCTTCGCAAGACCCTTCCTCTATATAAGGAAGTTCA
TTTCATTTGGAGAGGACCTCGACTCTAGAACTAGTTAATTAAATGAGTTCATATATTGTTGTTGCATTTC
TGATACAATTGCTAATCATTCTTCCTTTATCGATCTTAATATATCACGATTTTTACCTAAGACTATTACC
TGCCGATTCCTCTAACGTAGTCCCCCTTAATACGTTCAACATTTTAAATGGCGTACAATTTGGTACAAAA
TTCTTCCAATCTATTAAAAGCATTCCGGTAGGTACAGATCTGCCGCAAACAATAGACAATGGCTTATCAC
AGTTAATCCCCATGCGTGACAACATGGAATACAAGCTCGATCTAAACCTACAGCTTTATTGCCAGAGCAA
AACTGACCATTTAAATTTAGACAATTTGTTAATTGATGTTTACAGAGGTCCAGGCCCGCTATTGGGTGCT
CCTGGAGGAAGTAACAGCAAAGATGAAAAAATCTTTCACACTTCTAGACCTATTGTCTGCCTCGCACTGA
CGGATTCCATGTCGCCTCAGGAGATCGAACAACTAGGCCCATCACGTCTAGACGTTTACGATGAAGAATG
GCTAAATACAATAAGAATAGAGGACAAAATATCGTTAGAGTCTTCATATGAAACAATCTCGGTGTTCTTG
AAAACGGAGATTGCCCAAAGAAATCTAATAATACATCCAGAAAGTGGGATTAAGTTTAGGATGAATTTTG
AGCAGGGATTAAGAAACTTGATGCTTCGAAAAAGATTTTTATCTTATATTATTGGCATTTCAATTTTCCA
TTGCATAATATGTGTACTTTTTTTTATCACAGGTTGCACTGCATTCATTTTTGTTAGAAAGGGTCAGGAA
AAATCCAAGAAACATAGCTGGCGCGCCTCGAGGGGGGGCCCGGTACCGGTAGAAAAAATGAGTAAAGGAG
AAGAACTTTTCACTGGAGTTGTCCCAATTCTTGTTGAATTAGATGGTGATGTTAATGGGCACAAATTTTC
TGTCAGTGGAGAGGGTGAAGGTGATGCAACATACGGAAAACTTACCCTTAAATTTATTTGCACTACTGGA
AAACTACCTGTTCCATGGCCAACCCTGGTCACCACCCTGACCTACGGCGTGCAGTGCTTCTCCCGTTACC
CTGATCATATGAAGCGGCACGACTTCTTCAAGAGCGCCATGCCTGAGGGATACGTGCAGGAGAGGACCAT
CTTCTTCAAGGACGACGGGAACTACAAGACACGTGCTGAAGTCAAGTTTGAGGGAGACACCCTCGTCAAC
AGGATCGAGCTTAAGGGAATCGATTTCAAGGAGGACGGAAACATCCTCGGCCACAAGTTGGAATACAACT
ACAACTCCCACAACGTATACATCATGGCCGACAAGCAAAAGAACGGCATCAAAGCCAACTTCAAGACCCG
CCACAACATCGAAGACGGCGGCGTGCAACTCGCTGATCATTATCAACAAAATACTCCAATTGGCGATGGC
CCTGTCCTTTTACCAGACAACCATTACCTGTCCACACAATCTGCCCTTTCGAAAGATCCCAACGAAAAGA
GAGACCACATGGTCCTTCTTGAGTTTGTAACAGCTGCTGGGATTACACATGGCATGGTAGAACTATACAA
ACACCACCACCACCACCACTAAGAGCTCGAATTTCCCCGATCGTTCAAACATTTGGCAATAAAGTTTCTT
AAGATTGAATCCTGTTGCCGGTCTTGCGATGATTATCATATAATTTCTGTTGAATTACGTTAAGCATGTA
ATAATTAACATGTAATGCATGACGTTATTTATGAGATGGGTTTTTATGATTAGAGTCCCGCAATTATACA
TTTAATACGCGATAGAAAACAAAATATAGCGCGCAAACTAGGATAAATTATCGCGCGCGGTGTCATCTAT
GTTACTAGATCGGGAATTCGTAATCATGTCATAGCTGTTTCCTGTGTGAAATTGTTATCCGCTCACAATT
CCACACAACATACGAGCCGGAAGCATAAAGTGTAAAGCCTGGGGTGCCTAATGAGTGAGCTAACTCACAT
TAATTGCGTTGCGCTCACTGCCCGCTTTCCAGTCGGGAAACCTGTCGTGCCAGCTGCATTAATGAATCGG
CCAACGCGCGGGGAGAGGCGGTTTGCGTATTGGCTAGAGCAGCTTGCCAACATGGTGGAGCACGACACTC
TCGTCTACTCCAAGAATATCAAAGATACAGTCTCAGAAGACCAAAGGGCTATTGAGACTTTTCAACAAAG
GGTAATATCGGGAAACCTCCTCGGATTCCATTGCCCAGCTATCTGTCACTTCATCAAAAGGACAGTAGAA
AAGGAAGGTGGCACCTACAAATGCCATCATTGCGATAAAGGAAAGGCTATCGTTCAAGATGCCTCTGCCG
ACAGTGGTCCCAAAGATGGACCCCCACCCACGAGGAGCATCGTGGAAAAAGAAGACGTTCCAACCACGTC
TTCAAAGCAAGTGGATTGATGTGAACATGGTGGAGCACGACACTCTCGTCTACTCCAAGAATATCAAAGA
TACAGTCTCAGAAGACCAAAGGGCTATTGAGACTTTTCAACAAAGGGTAATATCGGGAAACCTCCTCGGA
TTCCATTGCCCAGCTATCTGTCACTTCATCAAAAGGACAGTAGAAAAGGAAGGTGGCACCTACAAATGCC
ATCATTGCGATAAAGGAAAGGCTATCGTTCAAGATGCCTCTGCCGACAGTGGTCCCAAAGATGGACCCCC
ACCCACGAGGAGCATCGTGGAAAAAGAAGACGTTCCAACCACGTCTTCAAAGCAAGTGGATTGATGTGAT
ATCTCCACTGACGTAAGGGATGACGCACAATCCCACTATCCTTCGCAAGACCCTTCCTCTATATAAGGAA
GTTCATTTCATTTGGAGAGGACACGCTGAAATCACCAGTCTCTCTCTACAAATCTATCTCTCTCGAGCTT
TCGCAGATCCGGGGGGCAATGAGATATGAAAAAGCCTGAACTCACCGCGACGTCTGTCGAGAAGTTTCTG
ATCGAAAAGTTCGACAGCGTCTCCGACCTGATGCAGCTCTCGGAGGGCGAAGAATCTCGTGCTTTCAGCT
TCGATGTAGGAGGGCGTGGATATGTCCTGCGGGTAAATAGCTGCGCCGATGGTTTCTACAAAGATCGTTA
TGTTTATCGGCACTTTGCATCGGCCGCGCTCCCGATTCCGGAAGTGCTTGACATTGGGGAGTTTAGCGAG
AGCCTGACCTATTGCATCTCCCGCCGTTCACAGGGTGTCACGTTGCAAGACCTGCCTGAAACCGAACTGC
CCGCTGTTCTACAACCGGTCGCGGAGGCTATGGATGCGATCGCTGCGGCCGATCTTAGCCAGACGAGCGG
GTTCGGCCCATTCGGACCGCAAGGAATCGGTCAATACACTACATGGCGTGATTTCATATGCGCGATTGCT
GATCCCCATGTGTATCACTGGCAAACTGTGATGGACGACACCGTCAGTGCGTCCGTCGCGCAGGCTCTCG
ATGAGCTGATGCTTTGGGCCGAGGACTGCCCCGAAGTCCGGCACCTCGTGCACGCGGATTTCGGCTCCAA
CAATGTCCTGACGGACAATGGCCGCATAACAGCGGTCATTGACTGGAGCGAGGCGATGTTCGGGGATTCC
CAATACGAGGTCGCCAACATCTTCTTCTGGAGGCCGTGGTTGGCTTGTATGGAGCAGCAGACGCGCTACT
TCGAGCGGAGGCATCCGGAGCTTGCAGGATCGCCACGACTCCGGGCGTATATGCTCCGCATTGGTCTTGA
CCAACTCTATCAGAGCTTGGTTGACGGCAATTTCGATGATGCAGCTTGGGCGCAGGGTCGATGCGACGCA
ATCGTCCGATCCGGAGCCGGGACTGTCGGGCGTACACAAATCGCCCGCAGAAGCGCGGCCGTCTGGACCG
ATGGCTGTGTAGAAGTACTCGCCGATAGTGGAAACCGACGCCCCAGCACTCGTCCGAGGGCAAAGAAATA
GAGTAGATGCCGACCGGGATCTGTCGATCGACAAGCTCGAGTTTCTCCATAATAATGTGTGAGTAGTTCC
CAGATAAGGGAATTAGGGTTCCTATAGGGTTTCGCTCATGTGTTGAGCATATAAGAAACCCTTAGTATGT
ATTTGTATTTGTAAAATACTTCTATCAATAAAATTTCTAATTCCTAAAACCAAAATCCAGTACTAAAATC
CAGATCCCCCGAATTAATTCGGCGTTAATTCAGTACATTAAAAACGTCCGCAATGTGTTATTAAGTTGTC
TAAGCGTCAATTTGTTTACACCACAATATATCCTGCCACCAGCCAGCCAACAGCTCCCCGACCGGCAGCT
CGGCACAAAATCACCACTCGATACAGGCAGCCCATCAGTCCGGGACGGCGTCAGCGGGAGAGCCGTTGTA
AGGCGGCAGACTTTGCTCATGTTACCGATGCTATTCGGAAGAACGGCAACTAAGCTGCCGGGTTTGAAAC
ACGGATGATCTCGCGGAGGGTAGCATGTTGATTGTAACGATGACAGAGCGTTGCTGCCTGTGATCACCGC
GGTTTCAAAATCGGCTCCGTCGATACTATGTTATACGCCAACTTTGAAAACAACTTTGAAAAAGCTGTTT
TCTGGTATTTAAGGTTTTAGAATGCAAGGAACAGTGAATTGGAGTTCGTCTTGTTATAATTAGCTTCTTG
GGGTATCTTTAAATACTGTAGAAAAGAGGAAGGAAATAATAAATGGCTAAAATGAGAATATCACCGGAAT
TGAAAAAACTGATCGAAAAATACCGCTGCGTAAAAGATACGGAAGGAATGTCTCCTGCTAAGGTATATAA
GCTGGTGGGAGAAAATGAAAACCTATATTTAAAAATGACGGACAGCCGGTATAAAGGGACCACCTATGAT
GTGGAACGGGAAAAGGACATGATGCTATGGCTGGAAGGAAAGCTGCCTGTTCCAAAGGTCCTGCACTTTG
AACGGCATGATGGCTGGAGCAATCTGCTCATGAGTGAGGCCGATGGCGTCCTTTGCTCGGAAGAGTATGA
AGATGAACAAAGCCCTGAAAAGATTATCGAGCTGTATGCGGAGTGCATCAGGCTCTTTCACTCCATCGAC
ATATCGGATTGTCCCTATACGAATAGCTTAGACAGCCGCTTAGCCGAATTGGATTACTTACTGAATAACG
ATCTGGCCGATGTGGATTGCGAAAACTGGGAAGAAGACACTCCATTTAAAGATCCGCGCGAGCTGTATGA
TTTTTTAAAGACGGAAAAGCCCGAAGAGGAACTTGTCTTTTCCCACGGCGACCTGGGAGACAGCAACATC
TTTGTGAAAGATGGCAAAGTAAGTGGCTTTATTGATCTTGGGAGAAGCGGCAGGGCGGACAAGTGGTATG
ACATTGCCTTCTGCGTCCGGTCGATCAGGGAGGATATCGGGGAAGAACAGTATGTCGAGCTATTTTTTGA
CTTACTGGGGATCAAGCCTGATTGGGAGAAAATAAAATATTATATTATCAGGGACTTGTTCGCACCTTCC
CTAGAATGCATGACCAAAATCCCTTAACGTGAGTTTTCGTTCCACTGAGCGTCAGACCCCGTAGAAAAGA
TCAAAGGATCTTCTTGAGATCCTTTTTTTCTGCGCGTAATCTGCTGCTTGCAAACAAAAAAACCACCGCT
ACCAGCGGTGGTTTGTTTGCCGGATCAAGAGCTACCAACTCTTTTTCCGAAGGTAACTGGCTTCAGCAGA
GCGCAGATACCAAATACTGTCCTTCTAGTGTAGCCGTAGTTAGGCCACCACTTCAAGAACTCTGTAGCAC
CGCCTACATACCTCGCTCTGCTAATCCTGTTACCAGTGGCTGCTGCCAGTGGCGATAAGTCGTGTCTTAC
CGGGTTGGACTCAAGACGATAGTTACCGGATAAGGCGCAGCGGTCGGGCTGAACGGGGGGTTCGTGCACA
CAGCCCAGCTTGGAGCGAACGACCTACACCGAACTGAGATACCTACAGCGTGAGCTATGAGAAAGCGCCA
CGCTTCCCGAAGGGAGAAAGGCGGACAGGTATCCGGTAAGCGGCAGGGTCGGAACAGGAGAGCGCACGAG
GGAGCTTCCAGGGGGAAACGCCTGGTATCTTTATAGTCCTGTCGGGTTTCGCCACCTCTGACTTGAGCGT
CGATTTTTGTGATGCTCGTCAGGGGGGCGGAGCCTATGGAAAAACGCCAGCAACGCGGCCTTTTTACGGT
TCCTGGCCTTTTGCTGGCCTTTTGCTCACATGTTCTTTCCTGCGTTATCCCCTGATTCTGTGGATAACCG
TATTACCGCCTTTGAGTGAGCTGATACCGCTCGCCGCAGCCGAACGACCGAGCGCAGCGAGTCAGTGAGC
GAGGAAGCGGAAGAGCGCCTGATGCGGTATTTTCTCCTTACGCATCTGTGCGGTATTTCACACCGCATAT
GGTGCACTCTCAGTACAATCTGCTCTGATGCCGCATAGTTAAGCCAGTATACACTCCGCTATCGCTACGT
GACTGGGTCATGGCTGCGCCCCGACACCCGCCAACACCCGCTGACGCGCCCTGACGGGCTTGTCTGCTCC
CGGCATCCGCTTACAGACAAGCTGTGACCGTCTCCGGGAGCTGCATGTGTCAGAGGTTTTCACCGTCATC
ACCGAAACGCGCGAGGCAGGGTGCCTTGATGTGGGCGCCGGCGGTCGAGTGGCGACGGCGCGGCTTGTCC
GCGCCCTGGTAGATTGCCTGGCCGTAGGCCAGCCATTTTTGAGCGGCCAGCGGCCGCGATAGGCCGACGC
GAAGCGGCGGGGCGTAGGGAGCGCAGCGACCGAAGGGTAGGCGCTTTTTGCAGCTCTTCGGCTGTGCGCT
GGCCAGACAGTTATGCACAGGCCAGGCGGGTTTTAAGAGTTTTAATAAGTTTTAAAGAGTTTTAGGCGGA
AAAATCGCCTTTTTTCTCTTTTATATCAGTCACTTACATGTGTGACCGGTTCCCAATGTACGGCTTTGGG
TTCCCAATGTACGGGTTCCGGTTCCCAATGTACGGCTTTGGGTTCCCAATGTACGTGCTATCCACAGGAA
AGAGACCTTTTCGACCTTTTTCCCCTGCTAGGGCAATTTGCCCTAGCATCTGCTCCGTACATTAGGAACC
GGCGGATGCTTCGCCCTCGATCAGGTTGCGGTAGCGCATGACTAGGATCGGGCCAGCCTGCCCCGCCTCC
TCCTTCAAATCGTACTCCGGCAGGTCATTTGACCCGATCAGCTTGCGCACGGTGAAACAGAACTTCTTGA
ACTCTCCGGCGCTGCCACTGCGTTCGTAGATCGTCTTGAACAACCATCTGGCTTCTGCCTTGCCTGCGGC
GCGGCGTGCCAGGCGGTAGAGAAAACGGCCGATGCCGGGATCGATCAAAAAGTAATCGGGGTGAACCGTC
AGCACGTCCGGGTTCTTGCCTTCTGTGATCTCGCGGTACATCCAATCAGCTAGCTCGATCTCGATGTACT
CCGGCCGCCCGGTTTCGCTCTTTACGATCTTGTAGCGGCTAATCAAGGCTTCACCCTCGGATACCGTCAC
CAGGCGGCCGTTCTTGGCCTTCTTCGTACGCTGCATGGCAACGTGCGTGGTGTTTAACCGAATGCAGGTT
TCTACCAGGTCGTCTTTCTGCTTTCCGCCATCGGCTCGCCGGCAGAACTTGAGTACGTCCGCAACGTGTG
GACGGAACACGCGGCCGGGCTTGTCTCCCTTCCCTTCCCGGTATCGGTTCATGGATTCGGTTAGATGGGA
AACCGCCATCAGTACCAGGTCGTAATCCCACACACTGGCCATGCCGGCCGGCCCTGCGGAAACCTCTACG
TGCCCGTCTGGAAGCTCGTAGCGGATCACCTCGCCAGCTCGTCGGTCACGCTTCGACAGACGGAAAACGG
CCACGTCCATGATGCTGCGACTATCGCGGGTGCCCACGTCATAGAGCATCGGAACGAAAAAATCTGGTTG
CTCGTCGCCCTTGGGCGGCTTCCTAATCGACGGCGCACCGGCTGCCGGCGGTTGCCGGGATTCTTTGCGG
ATTCGATCAGCGGCCGCTTGCCACGATTCACCGGGGCGTGCTTCTGCCTCGATGCGTTGCCGCTGGGCGG
CCTGCGCGGCCTTCAACTTCTCCACCAGGTCATCACCCAGCGCCGCGCCGATTTGTACCGGGCCGGATGG
TTTGCGACCGCTCACGCCGATTCCTCGGGCTTGGGGGTTCCAGTGCCATTGCAGGGCCGGCAGGCAACCC
AGCCGCTTACGCCTGGCCAACCGCCCGTTCCTCCACACATGGGGCATTCCACGGCGTCGGTGCCTGGTTG
TTCTTGATTTTCCATGCCGCCTCCTTTAGCCGCTAAAATTCATCTACTCATTTATTCATTTGCTCATTTA
CTCTGGTAGCTGCGCGATGTATTCAGATAGCAGCTCGGTAATGGTCTTGCCTTGGCGTACCGCGTACATC
TTCAGCTTGGTGTGATCCTCCGCCGGCAACTGAAAGTTGACCCGCTTCATGGCTGGCGTGTCTGCCAGGC
TGGCCAACGTTGCAGCCTTGCTGCTGCGTGCGCTCGGACGGCCGGCACTTAGCGTGTTTGTGCTTTTGCT
CATTTTCTCTTTACCTCATTAACTCAAATGAGTTTTGATTTAATTTCAGCGGCCAGCGCCTGGACCTCGC
GGGCAGCGTCGCCCTCGGGTTCTGATTCAAGAACGGTTGTGCCGGCGGCGGCAGTGCCTGGGTAGCTCAC
GCGCTGCGTGATACGGGACTCAAGAATGGGCAGCTCGTACCCGGCCAGCGCCTCGGCAACCTCACCGCCG
ATGCGCGTGCCTTTGATCGCCCGCGACACGACAAAGGCCGCTTGTAGCCTTCCATCCGTGACCTCAATGC
GCTGCTTAACCAGCTCCACCAGGTCGGCGGTGGCCCATATGTCGTAAGGGCTTGGCTGCACCGGAATCAG
CACGAAGTCGGCTGCCTTGATCGCGGACACAGCCAAGTCCGCCGCCTGGGGCGCTCCGTCGATCACTACG
AAGTCGCGCCGGCCGATGGCCTTCACGTCGCGGTCAATCGTCGGGCGGTCGATGCCGACAACGGTTAGCG
GTTGATCTTCCCGCACGGCCGCCCAATCGCGGGCACTGCCCTGGGGATCGGAATCGACTAACAGAACATC
GGCCCCGGCGAGTTGCAGGGCGCGGGCTAGATGGGTTGCGATGGTCGTCTTGCCTGACCCGCCTTTCTGG
TTAAGTACAGCGATAACCTTCATGCGTTCCCCTTGCGTATTTGTTTATTTACTCATCGCATCATATACGC
AGCGACCGCATGACGCAAGCTGTTTTACTCAAATACACATCACCTTTTTAGACGGCGGCGCTCGGTTTCT
TCAGCGGCCAAGCTGGCCGGCCAGGCCGCCAGCTTGGCATCAGACAAACCGGCCAGGATTTCATGCAGCC
GCACGGTTGAGACGTGCGCGGGCGGCTCGAACACGTACCCGGCCGCGATCATCTCCGCCTCGATCTCTTC
GGTAATGAAAAACGGTTCGTCCTGGCCGTCCTGGTGCGGTTTCATGCTTGTTCCTCTTGGCGTTCATTCT
CGGCGGCCGCCAGGGCGTCGGCCTCGGTCAATGCGTCCTCACGGAAGGCACCGCGCCGCCTGGCCTCGGT
GGGCGTCACTTCCTCGCTGCGCTCAAGTGCGCGGTACAGGGTCGAGCGATGCACGCCAAGCAGTGCAGCC
GCCTCTTTCACGGTGCGGCCTTCCTGGTCGATCAGCTCGCGGGCGTGCGCGATCTGTGCCGGGGTGAGGG
TAGGGCGGGGGCCAAACTTCACGCCTCGGGCCTTGGCGGCCTCGCGCCCGCTCCGGGTGCGGTCGATGAT
TAGGGAACGCTCGAACTCGGCAATGCCGGCGAACACGGTCAACACCATGCGGCCGGCCGGCGTGGTGGTG
TCGGCCCACGGCTCTGCCAGGCTACGCAGGCCCGCGCCGGCCTCCTGGATGCGCTCGGCAATGTCCAGTA
GGTCGCGGGTGCTGCGGGCCAGGCGGTCTAGCCTGGTCACTGTCACAACGTCGCCAGGGCGTAGGTGGTC
AAGCATCCTGGCCAGCTCCGGGCGGTCGCGCCTGGTGCCGGTGATCTTCTCGGAAAACAGCTTGGTGCAG
CCGGCCGCGTGCAGTTCGGCCCGTTGGTTGGTCAAGTCCTGGTCGTCGGTGCTGACGCGGGCATAGCCCA
GCAGGCCAGCGGCGGCGCTCTTGTTCATGGCGTAATGTCTCCGGTTCTAGTCGCAAGTATTCTACTTTAT
GCGACTAAAACACGCGACAAGAAAACGCCAGGAAAAGGGCAGGGCGGCAGCCTGTCGCGTAACTTAGGAC
TTGTGCGACATGTCGTTTTCAGAAGACGGCTGCACTGAACGTCAGAAGCCGACTGCACTATAGCAGCGGA
GGGGTTGGATCAAAGTACTTTGATCCCGAGGGGAACCCTGTGGTTGGCATGCACATACAAATGGACGAAC
GGATAAACCTTTTCACGCCCTTTTAAATATCCGATTATTCTAATAAACGCTCTTTTCTCTTAGGTTTACC
CGCCAATATATCCTGTCAAACACTGATAGTTTAAACTGAAGGCGGGAAACGACAATCTGATCCAAGCTCA
AGCTGCTCTAGCATTCGCCATTCAGGCTGCGCAACTGTTGGGAAGGGCGATCGGTGCGGGCCTCTTCGCT
ATTACGCCAGCTGGCGAAAGGGGGATGTGCTGCAAGGCGATTAAGTTGGGTAACGCCAGGGTTTTCCCAG
TCACGACGTT
