>Addgene plasmid #96985 | pMDC84-ScSEIPIN-Ndelta | depositor partial sequence | sequence record 178548 | Insert sequence
ATGAGTTCATATATTGTTGTTGCATTTCTGATACAATTGCTAATCATTCTTCCTTTATCGATCTTAATAT
ATCACGATTTTTACCTAAGACTATTACCTGCCGATTCCTCTAACGTAGTCCCCCTTAATACGTTCAACAT
TTTAAATGGCGTACAATTTGGTACAAAATTCTTCCAATCTATTAAAAGCATTCCGGTAGGTACAGATCTG
CCGCAAACAATAGACAATGGCTTATCACAGTTAATCCCCATGCGTGACAACATGGAATACAAGCTCGATC
TAAACCTACAGCTTTATTGCCAGAGCAAAACTGACCATTTAAATTTAGACAATTTGTTAATTGATGTTTA
CAGAGGTCCAGGCCCGCTATTGGGTGCTCCTGGAGGAAGTAACAGCAAAGATGAAAAAATCTTTCACACT
TCTAGACCTATTGTCTGCCTCGCACTGACGGATTCCATGTCGCCTCAGGAGATCGAACAACTAGGCCCAT
CACGTCTAGACGTTTACGATGAAGAATGGCTAAATACAATAAGAATAGAGGACAAAATATCGTTAGAGTC
TTCATATGAAACAATCTCGGTGTTCTTGAAAACGGAGATTGCCCAAAGAAATCTAATAATACATCCAGAA
AGTGGGATTAAGTTTAGGATGAATTTTGAGCAGGGATTAAGAAACTTGATGCTTCGAAAAAGATTTTTAT
CTTATATTATTGGCATTTCAATTTTCCATTGCATAATATGTGTACTTTTTTTTATCACAGGTTGCACTGC
ATTCATTTTTGTTAGAAAGGGTCAGGAAAAATCCAAGAAACATAGC
